Addgene plasmid #166211: pDONR221-SMPDL3B
Purpose: Gateway entry vector for N. furzeri SMPDL3B
Depositing lab: Daniel Jarosz. Depositing organization: Stanford University. Publication: Tissue-specific landscape of protein aggregation and quality control in an aging vertebrate. Chen YR, Harel I, Singh PP, Ziv I, Moses E, Goshtchevsky U, Machado BE, Brunet A, Jarosz DF. Dev Cell. 2024 Jul 22;59(14):1892-1911.e13. doi: 10.1016/j.devcel.2024.04.014. Epub 2024 May 28. PubMed 38810654.
Backbone
  Vector backbone: pDONR221
  Vector type: Gateway Entry Vector
Growth in bacteria
  Bacterial resistance: Kanamycin, 50 μg/mL
  Growth temperature: 37°C
  Growth strain: DH5alpha
  Copy number: High Copy
Gene/Insert
  Gene/Insert name: SMPDL3B
  Species: N. furzeri
  Insert size (bp): 1395
  Cloning method: Gateway Cloning
Terms and licenses: Academic/Nonprofit Terms; Industry Terms: Not Available to Industry
Depositor comments: Stopless entry clone. Please visit https://doi.org/10.1101/2022.02.26.482120 for bioRxiv preprint. Also see Harel and Chen et al. 2024 (https://doi.org/10.1016/j.celrep.2023.112787)
How to cite: pDONR221-SMPDL3B was a gift from Daniel Jarosz (Addgene plasmid # 166211 ; http://n2t.net/addgene:166211 ; RRID:Addgene_166211)
