[The description below was written by a language model from this plasmid's Addgene catalogue record and pLannotate feature annotations shown in this document.]
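Description:
pDONR221-SMPDL3B is a Gateway entry clone built on the pDONR221 backbone. It carries the coding sequence of SMPDL3B (sphingomyelin phosphodiesterase acid-like 3B) from the African turquoise killifish, Nothobranchius furzeri. The plasmid is about 4 kb and is propagated in E. coli at high copy from a ColE1/pUC-type origin. Selection is by kanamycin resistance, conferred by an aph(3')-Ia aminoglycoside phosphotransferase gene.

The recorded insert is 1,395 bp and lies between attL1 and attL2, the recombination sites used in the Gateway LR reaction, so the open reading frame can be moved directionally into any attR-containing destination vector. The annotation software labelled most of this interval as a partial match to mouse Smpdl3b. That label reflects homology between the killifish sequence and the mouse reference protein, a lipid-modulating phosphodiesterase described as a negative regulator of Toll-like receptor signalling, rather than a mouse origin for the insert. The depositor notes that this is a stopless entry clone: the ORF lacks a stop codon, so it can be fused in frame to C-terminal tags or reporters supplied by the destination vector.

The entry vector has no promoter positioned to express the insert. rrnB T1 and T2 terminators lie upstream of attL1, where they can shield the cassette from read-through transcription. A T7 promoter lies just outside attL2, on the reverse strand and facing the insert. The short lacI and lacZα fragments are backbone remnants. The clone serves as a source for making SMPDL3B expression constructs, and the associated publication concerns protein aggregation and quality control in aging killifish tissues.
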