Features (pLannotate 1.2.2; 10 found; start..end, strand, type, name):
    121..213     +  CDS            lacI (fragment): lac repressor; lacI; The lac repressor binds to the lac operator to inhibit transcription in E. coli. This inhibition can be relieved by adding lactose or isopropyl-β-D-thiogalactopyranoside (IPTG).
    268..295     -  terminator     rrnB T2 terminator: transcription terminator T2 from the E. coli rrnB gene
    427..470     +  terminator     rrnB T1 terminator: Escherichia coli rrnB; transcription terminator T1 from the E. coli rrnB gene
    517..553     -  CDS            lacZα (fragment): LacZα fragment of β-galactosidase; lacZ fragment
    569..668     +  protein_bind   attL1: mutant version of attL; recombination site for the Gateway® LR reaction LR Clonase™
    776..2047    +  CDS            Smpdl3b (fragment): ASM3B_MOUSE - Also known as Asml3b. Experimental evidence at protein level: Swiss-Prot protein existence level 1. Lipid-modulating phosphodiesterase. Active on the surface of macrophages and dendritic cells and strongly influences macrophage lipid composition and membrane fluidity (PubMed:26095358). Acts as a negative regulator of Toll-like receptor signaling (PubMed:26095358, PubMed:27687724). Has in vitro phosphodiesterase activity, but the physiological substrate is unknown (PubMed:26095358, PubMed:27687724). Lacks activity with phosphocholine-containing lipids, but can cleave CDP-choline,
   2085..2184    -  protein_bind   attL2: mutant version of attL; recombination site for the Gateway® LR reaction LR Clonase™
   2202..2220    -  promoter       T7 promoter: promoter for bacteriophage T7 RNA polymerase
   2354..3163    +  CDS            KanR: aminoglycoside phosphotransferase; aph(3')-Ia; confers resistance to kanamycin in bacteria or G418 (Geneticin®) in eukaryotes
   3310..3898    +  rep_origin     ori: high-copy-number ColE1/pMB1/pBR322/pUC origin of replication
>Addgene plasmid #166211 | pDONR221-SMPDL3B | addgene full sequence | sequence record 329842 | Addgene NGS Result
CTTTCCTGCGTTATCCCCTGATTCTGTGGATAACCGTATTACCGCCTTTGAGTGAGCTGATACCGCTCGC
CGCAGCCGAACGACCGAGCGCAGCGAGTCAGTGAGCGAGGAAGCGGAAGAGCGCCCAATACGCAAACCGC
CTCTCCCCGCGCGTTGGCCGATTCATTAATGCAGCTGGCACGACAGGTTTCCCGACTGGAAAGCGGGCAG
TGAGCGCAACGCAATTAATACGCGTACCGCTAGCCAGGAAGAGTTTGTAGAAACGCAAAAAGGCCATCCG
TCAGGATGGCCTTCTGCTTAGTTTGATGCCTGGCAGTTTATGGCGGGCGTCCTGCCCGCCACCCTCCGGG
CCGTTGCTTCACAACGTTCAAATCCGCTCCCGGCGGATTTGTCCTACTCAGGAGAGCGTTCACCGACAAA
CAACAGATAAAACGAAAGGCCCAGTCTTCCGACTGAGCCTTTCGTTTTATTTGATGCCTGGCAGTTCCCT
ACTCTCGCGTTAACGCTAGCATGGATGTTTTCCCAGTCACGACGTTGTAAAACGACGGCCAGTCTTAAGC
TCGGGCCCCAAATAATGATTTTATTTTGACTGATAGTGACCTGTTCGTTGCAACAAATTGATGAGCAATG
CTTTTTTATAATGCCAACTTTGTACAAAAAAGCAGGCTTCGAAGGAGATAACAAAATGATGTATTTTGCT
GTCCCAGAGTCCAACATGTCTGCAGTATGGATCCTCATTTCTTCTCTGCTTTTCAAGGAGGGTCTTGCGC
TGTCAGGGAGCTTTTGGCATATCACCGATTTGCATTGGGATCCAACGTTTAAACTAACGGAGAACCCAGA
GTCAGTGTGTGCGTCCAGCGGAAAACGACCAGCGCCTGGTGCTGGTATATTTGGAGACTATGTGTGTGAC
TCACCCTGGCACCTGATCAACTCTTCTGTTTACGCCATGAAGCATATTCTACCAGAGCCGGACTTCATCG
TATGGACAGGTGACGACACACCGCATGTACCAAATGAGGATCTAGGAGAGGAGGCAGTGGTCAGCATTAT
CAGCAACCTTACTCATATCATAAAGGAGGTTTTTCCAACTACTAAAGTGTACTCTGCTCTGGGTAACCAT
GACTACCACCCCAAGAGTCAGCTACCTCCATCAGCAAACTCCATCTATGACAGAGTAACAGAAATGTGGC
GAGATTGGTTGAATCCACAGTCTGAAGAAATGTTTAGAAAAGGTGGGTTTTACACCGAAAAGCTGCTTAA
CCGAACAGGCTTTAGGATTCTGGTCCTCAACACTAATCTCTACTACGACCAGAACAAGGTGACCCAGAGC
ACGGATGACCCAGCAGGCCAGTTTAGCTGGATGGATTGGACTCTTACAGAGGCAGCCAACAAAAGCGAGA
AGGTGTACCTCATTGGCCATGTTCCTCCTGGTTTCTTTGAGAAGAAACGAAACAAGCCGTGGTTCACCTC
AAAGTTCAACAAACAATATCTGGACTTAATAGAGAAGCATCATTGTGTCATAGCAGGGCAGTTCTTCGGC
CATCACCATACTGACAGCTTCCGCATGTTCTACAGCGCAGAAGGTGTGCCCATCAGCACAATGTTTCTCA
GCCCAGGGGTAACCCCATGGGAAACGACACTTCCTGGAGTCTCGAATGGAGCCAACAACCCTGGGATTCG
TGTGTTTGAATATGACACGGAAACACTCCTAGTAAAAGATGTGGTGACATATTATCTAAACCTCACGTAC
GCTAACACCGTCACGGAGCGCTGGGAAAAAGAGTATCGCCTCACAGAGAGTTTCCGAGTAGCAGACGCCT
CTCCGGCCTCCATGCACCTGGTCCTGGAGCGAATGGCTGCAGATCCCTGCTACCTGCAGAAGTACTATGA
TTTCAACTCAGTCAGCTATGACCTGACGAACTGTGACGGCGACTGCCGTGTTGATCACGTATGTGCAGCA
AGAGAAGTAGATTTTGACAGGTATGAGGAGTGTCTGGTAAAAGAGGGAGTGGATTCTATTAAAGGTGGGC
TGCTGCTGCTGGTCCTTTCTGTGGGTGTGAGCATCACATCAGCAGCCTTGCACGACCCAGCTTTCTTGTA
CAAAGTTGGCATTATAAGAAAGCATTGCTTATCAATTTGTTGCAACGAACAGGTCACTATCAGTCAAAAT
AAAATCATTATTTGCCATCCAGCTGATATCCCCTATAGTGAGTCGTATTACATGGTCATAGCTGTTTCCT
GGCAGCTCTGGCCCGTGTCTCAAAATCTCTGATGTTACATTGCACAAGATAAAAATATATCATCATGAAC
AATAAAACTGTCTGCTTACATAAACAGTAATACAAGGGGTGTTATGAGCCATATTCAACGGGAAACGTCG
AGGCCGCGATTAAATTCCAACATGGATGCTGATTTATATGGGTATAAATGGGCTCGCGATAATGTCGGGC
AATCAGGTGCGACAATCTATCGCTTGTATGGGAAGCCCGATGCGCCAGAGTTGTTTCTGAAACATGGCAA
AGGTAGCGTTGCCAATGATGTTACAGATGAGATGGTCAGACTAAACTGGCTGACGGAATTTATGCCTCTT
CCGACCATCAAGCATTTTATCCGTACTCCTGATGATGCATGGTTACTCACCACTGCGATCCCCGGAAAAA
CAGCATTCCAGGTATTAGAAGAATATCCTGATTCAGGTGAAAATATTGTTGATGCGCTGGCAGTGTTCCT
GCGCCGGTTGCATTCGATTCCTGTTTGTAATTGTCCTTTTAACAGCGATCGCGTATTTCGTCTCGCTCAG
GCGCAATCACGAATGAATAACGGTTTGGTTGATGCGAGTGATTTTGATGACGAGCGTAATGGCTGGCCTG
TTGAACAAGTCTGGAAAGAAATGCATAAACTTTTGCCATTCTCACCGGATTCAGTCGTCACTCATGGTGA
TTTCTCACTTGATAACCTTATTTTTGACGAGGGGAAATTAATAGGTTGTATTGATGTTGGACGAGTCGGA
ATCGCAGACCGATACCAGGATCTTGCCATCCTATGGAACTGCCTCGGTGAGTTTTCTCCTTCATTACAGA
AACGGCTTTTTCAAAAATATGGTATTGATAATCCTGATATGAATAAATTGCAGTTTCATTTGATGCTCGA
TGAGTTTTTCTAATCAGAATTGGTTAATTGGTTGTAACACTGGCAGAGCATTACGCTGACTTGACGGGAC
GGCGCAAGCTCATGACCAAAATCCCTTAACGTGAGTTACGCGTCGTTCCACTGAGCGTCAGACCCCGTAG
AAAAGATCAAAGGATCTTCTTGAGATCCTTTTTTTCTGCGCGTAATCTGCTGCTTGCAAACAAAAAAACC
ACCGCTACCAGCGGTGGTTTGTTTGCCGGATCAAGAGCTACCAACTCTTTTTCCGAAGGTAACTGGCTTC
AGCAGAGCGCAGATACCAAATACTGTTCTTCTAGTGTAGCCGTAGTTAGGCCACCACTTCAAGAACTCTG
TAGCACCGCCTACATACCTCGCTCTGCTAATCCTGTTACCAGTGGCTGCTGCCAGTGGCGATAAGTCGTG
TCTTACCGGGTTGGACTCAAGACGATAGTTACCGGATAAGGCGCAGCGGTCGGGCTGAACGGGGGGTTCG
TGCACACAGCCCAGCTTGGAGCGAACGACCTACACCGAACTGAGATACCTACAGCGTGAGCTATGAGAAA
GCGCCACGCTTCCCGAAGGGAGAAAGGCGGACAGGTATCCGGTAAGCGGCAGGGTCGGAACAGGAGAGCG
CACGAGGGAGCTTCCAGGGGGAAACGCCTGGTATCTTTATAGTCCTGTCGGGTTTCGCCACCTCTGACTT
GAGCGTCGATTTTTGTGATGCTCGTCAGGGGGGCGGAGCCTATGGAAAAACGCCAGCAACGCGGCCTTTT
TACGGTTCCTGGCCTTTTGCTGGCCTTTTGCTCACATGTT
