>Addgene plasmid #166211 | pDONR221-SMPDL3B | depositor partial sequence | sequence record 322760 | insert sequence
ATGTATTTTGCTGTCCCAGAGTCCAACATGTCTGCAGTATGGATCCTCATTTCTTCTCTGCTTTTCAAGG
AGGGTCTTGCGCTGTCAGGGAGCTTTTGGCATATCACCGATTTGCATTGGGATCCAACGTTTAAACTAAC
GGAGAACCCAGAGTCAGTGTGTGCGTCCAGCGGAAAACGACCAGCGCCTGGTGCTGGTATATTTGGAGAC
TATGTGTGTGACTCACCCTGGCACCTGATCAACTCTTCTGTTTACGCCATGAAGCATATTCTACCAGAGC
CGGACTTCATCGTATGGACAGGTGACGACACACCGCATGTACCAAATGAGGATCTAGGAGAGGAGGCAGT
GGTCAGCATTATCAGCAACCTTACTCATATCATAAAGGAGGTTTTTCCAACTACTAAAGTGTACTCTGCT
CTGGGTAACCATGACTACCACCCCAAGAGTCAGCTACCTCCATCAGCAAACTCCATCTATGACAGAGTAA
CAGAAATGTGGCGAGATTGGTTGAATCCACAGTCTGAAGAAATGTTTAGAAAAGGTGGGTTTTACACCGA
AAAGCTGCTTAACCGAACAGGCTTTAGGATTCTGGTCCTCAACACTAATCTCTACTACGACCAGAACAAG
GTGACCCAGAGCACGGATGACCCAGCAGGCCAGTTTAGCTGGATGGATTGGACTCTTACAGAGGCAGCCA
ACAAAAGCGAGAAGGTGTACCTCATTGGCCATGTTCCTCCTGGTTTCTTTGAGAAGAAACGAAACAAGCC
GTGGTTCACCTCAAAGTTCAACAAACAATATCTGGACTTAATAGAGAAGCATCATTGTGTCATAGCAGGG
CAGTTCTTCGGCCATCACCATACTGACAGCTTCCGCATGTTCTACAGCGCAGAAGGTGTGCCCATCAGCA
CAATGTTTCTCAGCCCAGGGGTAACCCCATGGGAAACGACACTTCCTGGAGTCTCGAATGGAGCCAACAA
CCCTGGGATTCGTGTGTTTGAATATGACACGGAAACACTCCTAGTAAAAGATGTGGTGACATATTATCTA
AACCTCACGTACGCTAACACCGTCACGGAGCGCTGGGAAAAAGAGTATCGCCTCACAGAGAGTTTCCGAG
TAGCAGACGCCTCTCCGGCCTCCATGCACCTGGTCCTGGAGCGAATGGCTGCAGATCCCTGCTACCTGCA
GAAGTACTATGATTTCAACTCAGTCAGCTATGACCTGACGAACTGTGACGGCGACTGCCGTGTTGATCAC
GTATGTGCAGCAAGAGAAGTAGATTTTGACAGGTATGAGGAGTGTCTGGTAAAAGAGGGAGTGGATTCTA
TTAAAGGTGGGCTGCTGCTGCTGGTCCTTTCTGTGGGTGTGAGCATCACATCAGCAGCCTTGCAC
